Addgene plasmid #147394: pAc5.1B-EGFP-CeAIN2_254-400-HsTNRC6C_1207-1690-CIM1-2mut-F1389A_R
Purpose: Insect Expression of CeAIN2_254-400-HsTNRC6C_1207-1690-CIM1-2mut-F1389A
Depositing lab: Elisa Izaurralde. Depositing organization: Max Planck Institute for Developmental Biology. Publication: The interactions of GW182 proteins with PABP and deadenylases are required for both translational repression and degradation of miRNA targets. Huntzinger E, Kuzuoglu-Ozturk D, Braun JE, Eulalio A, Wohlbold L, Izaurralde E. Nucleic Acids Res. 2013 Jan;41(2):978-94. doi: 10.1093/nar/gks1078. Epub 2012 Nov 21. PubMed 23172285.
Backbone
  Vector backbone: Unknown
  Vector type: Insect Expression
Growth in bacteria
  Bacterial resistance: Ampicillin, 100 μg/mL
  Growth temperature: 37°C
  Growth strain: DH5alpha
  Copy number: Low Copy
Gene/Insert
  Gene/Insert name: CeAIN2_254-400-HsTNRC6C_1207-1690-CIM1-2mut-F1389A (alt name: CeAIN2)
  Species: H. sapiens (human), C. elegans (nematode)
  Mutation: Deletion of 2 AA (SD) at position 378-379 compared to the sequence given by NCBI: AF000196.1
  Entrez Gene: TNRC6C
  Cloning method: Unknown
Terms and licenses: Academic/Nonprofit Terms; Industry Terms: Not Available to Industry
Depositor comments: Plasmids from this collection were made available to the research community and donated after the lab closed. Please note that the sequence provided by the depositing laboratory may be theoretical/predicted or based on Sanger sequencing results. There may be discrepancies between sequencing results obtained by Addgene and the depositor sequence. If an Addgene verified sequence is not available, please contact before placing your order to request that our lab fully sequence the plasmid.
How to cite: pAc5.1B-EGFP-CeAIN2_254-400-HsTNRC6C_1207-1690-CIM1-2mut-F1389A_R was a gift from Elisa Izaurralde (Addgene plasmid # 147394 ; http://n2t.net/addgene:147394 ; RRID:Addgene_147394)
