[The description below was written by a language model from this plasmid's Addgene catalogue record and pLannotate feature annotations shown in this document.]
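Description:
pAc5.1B-EGFP-CeAIN2_254-400-HsTNRC6C_1207-1690-CIM1-2mut-F1389A_R is an insect-cell expression plasmid of about 7.9 kb. The catalogue lists its backbone as unknown, but the name and annotated parts point to a pAc5.1-type vector. It is propagated in E. coli through a ColE1/pUC-type origin and selected with ampicillin via a bla cassette driven by its own promoter. The catalogue describes it as low copy even though the annotated origin is of the high-copy class. Short fragments of a tetracycline resistance gene and of SV40 large T antigen are also annotated. These appear to be non-functional backbone remnants, and no marker for selection in insect cells is annotated.

Expression is driven by the constitutive Drosophila melanogaster actin 5C promoter, followed by an EGFP coding sequence at the N-terminus of the fusion. Downstream lies a chimeric insert that joins residues 254–400 of C. elegans AIN-2 to residues 1207–1690 of human TNRC6C, a GW182-family protein that acts as a scaffold in miRNA-mediated silencing. The automated annotation recognises only the TNRC6C portion; the unannotated gap between EGFP and that fragment presumably holds the AIN-2 segment. The name indicates mutations in motifs designated CIM1 and CIM2 plus an F1389A substitution, though the record does not explain their effects. It does note a two-residue (SD) deletion at positions 378–379 relative to the reference sequence. A V5 epitope tag sequence and an SV40 polyadenylation signal follow the insert, but whether the V5 tag is translated in frame is not stated. The associated study examined how GW182 interactions with PABP and deadenylase complexes contribute to translational repression and degradation of miRNA targets, so the construct probably served to express a GFP-tagged mutant chimera for such assays in insect cells.
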