Features (pLannotate 1.2.2; 10 found; start..end, strand, type, name):
     56..2565    +  promoter       Ac5 promoter: Drosophila melanogaster actin 5C promoter
   2585..3301    +  CDS            EGFP: EGFP is a basic (constitutively fluorescent) green fluorescent protein published in 1996, derived from Aequorea victoria. It is reported to be a rapidly-maturing weak dimer with moderate acid sensitivity.
   3755..5206    +  CDS            TNRC6C (fragment): TNR6C_HUMAN - Also known as KIAA1582. Experimental evidence at protein level: Swiss-Prot protein existence level 1. Plays a role in RNA-mediated gene silencing by micro-RNAs (miRNAs). Required for miRNA-dependent translational repression of complementary mRNAs by argonaute family proteins. As scaffoldng protein associates with argonaute proteins bound to partially complementary mRNAs and simultaneously can recruit CCR4-NOT and PAN deadenylase complexes. From Homo sapiens (Human).
   5235..5276    +  CDS            V5 tag: epitope tag from simian virus 5
   5376..5510    -  polyA_signal   SV40 poly(A) signal: SV40 polyadenylation signal
   5533..5617    -  CDS            large T antigen (fragment): large T antigen from SV40 (simian virus 40)
   5618..6065    +  CDS            TcR (fragment): tetracycline efflux protein; tet; confers resistance to tetracycline
   6111..6699    -  rep_origin     ori: high-copy-number ColE1/pMB1/pBR322/pUC origin of replication
   6870..7730    -  CDS            AmpR: β-lactamase; bla; confers resistance to ampicillin, carbenicillin, and related antibiotics
   7731..7835    -  promoter       AmpR promoter: bla
>Addgene plasmid #147394 | pAc5.1B-EGFP-CeAIN2_254-400-HsTNRC6C_1207-1690-CIM1-2mut-F1389A_R | addgene full sequence | sequence record 356590 | Addgene NGS Result
CTTCAAGAATTAATTCTATATTCTAAAAACACAAATGATACTTCTAAAAAAAAATCATGAATGGCATCAA
CTCTGAATCAAATCTTTGCAGATGCACCTACTTCTCATTTCCACTGTCACATCATTTTTCCAGATCTCGC
TGCCTGTTATGTGGCCCACAAACCAAGACACGTTTTATGGCCATTAAAGCTGGCTGATCGTCGCCAAACA
CCAAATACATAATGAATATGTACACATTCGAGAAAGAAGCGATCAAAGAAGCGTCTTCGGGCGGAGTAGG
AGAATGCGGAGGAGAAGGAGAACGAGCTGATCTAGTATCTCTCCACAATCCAATGCCAACTGACCAACTG
GCCATATTCGGAGCAATTTGAAGCCAATTTCCATCGCCTGGCGATCGCTCCATTCTTGGCTATATGTTTT
TCACCGTTACCCGGGGCCATTTTCAAAGACTCGTCGGCAAGATAAGATTGTGTCACTCGCTGTCTCTCTT
CATTTGTCGAAGAATGCTGAGGAATTTCGCGATGACGTCGGCGAGTATTTTGAAGAATGAGAATAATTTG
TATTTATACGAAAATCAGTTAGTGGAATTTTCTACAAAAACATGTTATCTATAGATAATTTTGTTGCAAA
ATATGTTGACTATGACAAAGATTGTATGTATATACCTTTAATGTATTCTCATTTTCTTATGTATTTATAA
TGGCAATGATGATACTGATGATATTTTAAGATGATGCCAGACCAAAAGGCTTGAATTTCTGCGTCTTTTG
CCGAACGCAGTGCATGTGCAATTGTTGTTTTTTGGAATATTCAATTTTCGGACTGTCCGCTTTGATTTCA
GTTTCTTGGCTTATTCAAAAAGCAAAGTAAAGCCAAAAAAGCGAGATGGCAATACCAAATGCGGCAAAAC
GGTAGTGGAAGGAAAGGGGTGCGGGGCAGCGGAAGGAAGGGTGGGGCGGGGCGTGGCGGGGTCTGTGGCT
GGGCGCGACGTCACCGACGTTGGAGCCACTCCTTTGACCATGTGTGCGTGTGTGTATTATTCGTGTCTCG
CCACTCGCCGGTTGTTTTTTTCTTTTTATGCTGCGCTCTCTCTAGCGCCATCTCGCTTACGCATGCTCAA
CGCACCGCATGTTGCCGTTTCCTTTTATGCGTCATTTTGGCTCGAAATAGGCAATTATTTAAACAAAGAT
TAGTCAACGAAAACGCTAAAATAAATAAGTCTACAATATGGTTACTTATTGCCATGTGTGTGCAGCCAAC
GATAGCAACAAAAGCAACAACACAGGTGGCTTTCCCTCTTTCACTTTTTGTTTGCAAGCCGCGTGCGAGC
AAGACGGCACGACCGGCAAACGCAATTACGCTGACAAAGAGCAGACGAAGTTTTGGCGAAAAACATCAAG
GCGCCTGATACGAATGCATTTGCAATAACAATTGCGATATTTAATATTGTTTATGAAGCTGTTTGACTTC
AAAACACACAAAAAAAAAAATAAAACAAATTATTTGAAAGAGAATTAGGAATCGGACGCTTATCGTTAGG
GTAACAACAAGAAATGCTTACTGAGTCACAGCCTCTGGAAAACTGCCGCAAGCCAGAGAGAGAGAGAAAA
AGAGGGAGAGCAGCTTAGACCGCATGTGCTTGTGTGTGAGGCGTCTCTCTCTTCGTCTCTGTTGCGCAAA
CGCATAGACTGCACTGAAAAAATCGATTACCTATTTTTTATGAATGAATATTTGCACTATTACTATTCAA
AACTATTAAGATAGCAATCACATTCAATAGCCAAATACTATACCACCTGAGCGATGCAACGAAATGATCA
ATTTGAGCAAAAATGCTGCATATTTAGGACGGCATCATTATAGAAATGCTTCTTGCTGTGTACTTTTCTC
TCGTCTGGCAGCTGTTTCGCCGTTATTGTTAAAACCGGCTTAAGTTAGGTGTGTTTTCTACGACTAGTAA
ATGCCCTACTAGAAGATGTGTGTTGCACAAAATGTCCCTGGAATAACCAATTTGAAGTGCAGATAGCAGT
AAACGTAAGCTAATATGAATATTATTTAACTGTAATGTTTTAATATCGCTGGACATTACTAATAAACCCA
CTATAAACACATGTACATATGTATGTTTTGGCATACAATGAGTAGTTGGGGAAAAAATGTGTAAAAGCAC
CGTGACCATCACAGCATAAAGATAACCAGCTGAAGTATCGAATATGAGTAACCCCCAAATTGAATCACAT
GCCGCAACTGATAGGACCCATGGAAGTACACTCTTCATGGCGATATACAAGACACACACAAGCACGAACA
CCCAGTTGCGGAGGAAATTCTCCGTAAATGAAAACCCAATCGGCGAACAATTCATACCCATATATGGTAA
AAGTTTTGAACGCGACTTGAGAGCGGAGAGCATTGCGGCTGATAAGGTTTTAGCGCTAAGCGGGCTTTAT
AAAACGGGCTGCGGGACCAGTTTTCATATCACTACCGTTTGAGTTCTTGTGCTGTGTGGATACTCCTCCC
GACACAAAGCCGCTCCATCAGCCAGCAGTCGTCTAATCCAGAGACCCCGGATCGGGGTACCATCATGGTG
AGCAAGGGCGAGGAGCTGTTCACCGGGGTGGTGCCCATCCTGGTCGAGCTGGACGGCGACGTAAACGGCC
ACAAGTTCAGCGTGTCCGGCGAGGGCGAGGGCGATGCCACCTACGGCAAGCTGACCCTGAAGTTCATCTG
CACCACCGGCAAGCTGCCCGTGCCCTGGCCCACCCTCGTGACCACCCTGACCTACGGCGTGCAGTGCTTC
AGCCGCTACCCCGACCACATGAAGCAGCACGACTTCTTCAAGTCCGCCATGCCCGAAGGCTACGTCCAGG
AGCGCACCATCTTCTTCAAGGACGACGGCAACTACAAGACCCGCGCCGAGGTGAAGTTCGAGGGCGACAC
CCTGGTGAACCGCATCGAGCTGAAGGGCATCGACTTCAAGGAGGACGGCAACATCCTGGGGCACAAGCTG
GAGTACAACTACAACAGCCACAACGTCTATATCATGGCCGACAAGCAGAAGAACGGCATCAAGGTGAACT
TCAAGATCCGCCACAACATCGAGGACGGCAGCGTGCAGCTCGCCGACCACTACCAGCAGAACACCCCCAT
CGGCGACGGCCCCGTGCTGCTGCCCGACAACCACTACCTGAGCACCCAGTCCGCCCTGAGCAAAGACCCC
AACGAGAAGCGCGATCACATGGTCCTGCTGGAGTTCGTGACCGCCGCCGGGATCACTCTCGGCATGGACG
AGCTGTACAAGCCAAGCTTAATGGATGATTATTCAATGTGGACTGATGAGAATGATGAAGACGCGAAAAA
GAAAAAATCGTTGAGAGATAAGGGATTGAGTGGATGGGGTGATGCTGATGTATCAAACAGTAAACCAATT
CGCCGTTGGATTGTGCCAGAAGGCCAAGAAGAAGACTTTGAAACGGCAATGGAACGATGTCCAAGTCATT
TGAAAAAGAAAGCATTGAATGAAGAAGCTCTTCGTCGACGTTTAACATCTGAAAATCCACAAATAGTGGC
ACAAGCTCAACAACAAGCCGAAGAAGAGGCGAATGCTATGATGAGGATTGGACGAAGACCCATTGTTCCC
AGTGGATGGGGTGATATTCCATCTGAAATTAGTACTGACAAGAGTGAATTCGATCAAAGCTCGTCACGTG
GTTGGGATGAAGGAAGTATAAGCGGTGGTGGAAGTTGCGGCCGCGCCCAGGCCCTGCTCGTGAAGCAGCC
ACCACCGCCACCGCCCCCGCCGCACCTGTCTCTGCACCCCTCTGCAGGCAAATCGGCCATGGACAGCTTC
CCCTCGCACCCACAGACTCCCGGCCTACCTGACCTGCAGACCAAAGAGCAGCAGTCTTCACCCAACACCT
TTGCTCCTTACCCTCTCGCTGGACTGAACCCAAACATGAATGTCAACAGCATGGACATGACCGGTGGCTT
GTCGGTGAAGGACCCATCCCAGTCCGCGGCAGCCGCCCCCGCGGCGACGCACCCCAACTCCATGGATAAC
TTGCCCAGTGCCGCTTCCCCCCTGGAGCAGAACCCTAGCAAGCATGGTGCTATCCCTGGAGGTCTAAGCA
TTGGGCCTCCAGGTAAGTCCTCCATTGATGACTCCTATGGCCGGTACGATTTAATCCAGAACAGTGAGTC
ACCAGCCAGTCCTCCCGTAGCTGTTCCCCATAGCTGGTCACGTGCCAAATCTGACAGTGATAAAATCTCA
AATGGCTCTAGCATCAACTGGCCCCCAGAAGCCCATCCGGGAGTTCCATGGAAAGGACTGCAGAATATTG
ACCCTGAGAATGACCCTGACGTCACTCCTGGCAGTGTCCCCACTGGGCCTACCATCAACACCACCATCCA
GGATGTCAACCGCTACCTCCTCAAGAGTGGAGGTAAACTGTCAGACATCAAATCGACGTGGTCCTCTGGC
CCTACCTCCCACACGCAAGCCTCTCTGTCTCATGAACTATGGAAGGTGCCCAGAAACAGTACTGCACCCA
CGAGGCCACCTCCAGGGTTAACCAATCCCAAGCCCTCCTCCACCTGGGGTGCCAGCCCCCTCGGCTGGAC
CAGCTCCTACTCCTCGGGTTCTGCCTGGAGCACCGACACCTCAGGAAGAACCAGCAGCTGGCTCGTTCTT
CGAAACCTCACTCCCCAGATTGATGGTTCTACACTGCGGACATTGTGTTTGCAACATGGGCCTCTTATCA
CATTCCACCTGAATCTGACTCAAGGCAATGCTGTGGTCCGGTACAGCTCCAAGGAGGAGGCTGCCAAGGC
CCAGAAGTCTCTGCACATGTGCGTCCTGGGAAACACTACCATCCTGGCCGAGTTCGCTGGTGAAGAAGAA
GTGAATCGCTTCTTAGCCCAAGGCCAGGCGCTGCCACCCACTTCCAGCTGGCAGTCCAGCAGCGCGTCCA
GCCAGCCGCGGCTCAGCGCAGCGGGCAGCTCCCATGGCCTGGTACGCAGCGACGCTGGCCACTGGAACGC
CCCGTGCCTGGGTGGCAAGGGGAGCAGTGAGCTGGCGGCGGCCGGGGTGCCCCAGTACTCCAGCAGCGCG
GCGGCCCCGCCCAGCGCCGACGACAGCAGGGTGATAGGCAGCCCCACGCCGCTAACCACCCTGCTGCCTG
GGGACCTGCTCAGCGGGGAGTCCCTGTAGTAATCTAGAGGGCCCGCGGTTCGAAGGTAAGCCTATCCCTA
ACCCTCTCCTCGGTCTCGATTCTACGCGTACCGGTCATCATCACCATCACCATTGAGTTTAAACCCGCTG
ATCAGCCTCGACTGTGCCTTCTAAGGCCTGAGCTCGCTGATCAGCCTCGATCGAGGATCCAGACATGATA
AGATACATTGATGAGTTTGGACAAACCACAACTAGAATGCAGTGAAAAAAATGCTTTATTTGTGAAATTT
GTGATGCTATTGCTTTATTTGTAACCATTATAAGCTGCAATAAACAAGTTAACAACAACAATTGCATTCA
TTTTATGTTTCAGGTTCAGGGGGAGGTGTGGGAGGTTTTTTAAAGCAAGTAAAACCTCTACAAATGTGGT
ATGGCTGATTATGATCAGTCGACCGATGCCCTTGAGAGCCTTCAACCCAGTCAGCTCCTTCCGGTGGGCG
CGGGGCATGACTATCGTCGCCGCACTTATGACTGTCTTCTTTATCATGCAACTCGTAGGACAGGTGCCGG
CAGCGCTCTGGGTCATTTTCGGCGAGGACCGCTTTCGCTGGAGCGCGACGATGATCGGCCTGTCGCTTGC
GGTATTCGGAATCTTGCACGCCCTCGCTCAAGCCTTCGTCACTGGTCCCGCCACCAAACGTTTCGGCGAG
AAGCAGGCCATTATCGCCGGCATGGCGGCCGACGCGCTGGGCTACGTCTTGCTGGCGTTCGCGACGCGAG
GCTGGATGGCCTTCCCCATTATGATTCTTCTCGCTTCCGGCGGCATCGGGATGCCCGCGTTGCAGGCCAT
GCTGTCCAGGCAGGTAGATGACGACCATCAGGGACAGCTTCAAGGCCAGCAAAAGGCCAGGAACCGTAAA
AAGGCCGCGTTGCTGGCGTTTTTCCATAGGCTCCGCCCCCCTGACGAGCATCACAAAAATCGACGCTCAA
GTCAGAGGTGGCGAAACCCGACAGGACTATAAAGATACCAGGCGTTTCCCCCTGGAAGCTCCCTCGTGCG
CTCTCCTGTTCCGACCCTGCCGCTTACCGGATACCTGTCCGCCTTTCTCCCTTCGGGAAGCGTGGCGCTT
TCTCATAGCTCACGCTGTAGGTATCTCAGTTCGGTGTAGGTCGTTCGCTCCAAGCTGGGCTGTGTGCACG
AACCCCCCGTTCAGCCCGACCGCTGCGCCTTATCCGGTAACTATCGTCTTGAGTCCAACCCGGTAAGACA
CGACTTATCGCCACTGGCAGCAGCCACTGGTAACAGGATTAGCAGAGCGAGGTATGTAGGCGGTGCTACA
GAGTTCTTGAAGTGGTGGCCTAACTACGGCTACACTAGAAGGACAGTATTTGGTATCTGCGCTCTGCTGA
AGCCAGTTACCTTCGGAAAAAGAGTTGGTAGCTCTTGATCCGGCAAACAAACCACCGCTGGTAGCGGTGG
TTTTTTTGTTTGCAAGCAGCAGATTACGCGCAGAAAAAAAGGATCTCAAGAAGATCCTTTGATCTTTTCT
ACGGGGTCTGACGCTCAGTGGAACGAAAACTCACGTTAAGGGATTTTGGTCATGAGATTATCAAAAAGGA
TCTTCACCTAGATCCTTTTAAATTAAAAATGAAGTTTTAAATCAATCTAAAGTATATATGAGTAAACTTG
GTCTGACAGTTACCAATGCTTAATCAGTGAGGCACCTATCTCAGCGATCTGTCTATTTCGTTCATCCATA
GTTGCCTGACTCCCCGTCGTGTAGATAACTACGATACGGGAGGGCTTACCATCTGGCCCCAGTGCTGCAA
TGATACCGCGAGACCCACGCTCACCGGCTCCAGATTTATCAGCAATAAACCAGCCAGCCGGAAGGGCCGA
GCGCAGAAGTGGTCCTGCAACTTTATCCGCCTCCATCCAGTCTATTAATTGTTGCCGGGAAGCTAGAGTA
AGTAGTTCGCCAGTTAATAGTTTGCGCAACGTTGTTGCCATTGCTGCAGGCATCGTGGTGTCACGCTCGT
CGTTTGGTATGGCTTCATTCAGCTCCGGTTCCCAACGATCAAGGCGAGTTACATGATCCCCCATGTTGTG
CAAAAAAGCGGTTAGCTCCTTCGGTCCTCCGATCGTTGTCAGAAGTAAGTTGGCCGCAGTGTTATCACTC
ATGGTTATGGCAGCACTGCATAATTCTCTTACTGTCATGCCATCCGTAAGATGCTTTTCTGTGACTGGTG
AGTACTCAACCAAGTCATTCTGAGAATAGTGTATGCGGCGACCGAGTTGCTCTTGCCCGGCGTCAACACG
GGATAATACCGCGCCACATAGCAGAACTTTAAAAGTGCTCATCATTGGAAAACGTTCTTCGGGGCGAAAA
CTCTCAAGGATCTTACCGCTGTTGAGATCCAGTTCGATGTAACCCACTCGTGCACCCAACTGATCTTCAG
CATCTTTTACTTTCACCAGCGTTTCTGGGTGAGCAAAAACAGGAAGGCAAAATGCCGCAAAAAAGGGAAT
AAGGGCGACACGGAAATGTTGAATACTCATACTCTTCCTTTTTCAATATTATTGAAGCATTTATCAGGGT
TATTGTCTCATGAGCGGATACATATTTGAATGTATTTAGAAAAATAAACAAATAGGGGTTCCGCGCACAT
TTCCCCGAAAAGTGCCACCTGACGTCTAAGAAACCATTATTATCATGACATTAACCTATAAAAATAGGCG
TATCACGAGGCCCTTTCGT
